Addgene plasmid #185589: SpVasa-S636K-GFP
Purpose: to see protein dynamics
Depositing lab: Mamiko Yajima. Depositing organization: Brown University. Publication: A tumor suppressor Retinoblastoma1 is essential for embryonic development in the sea urchin. Fernandez-Nicolas A, Xu D, Yajima M. Dev Dyn. 2019 Dec;248(12):1273-1285. doi: 10.1002/dvdy.113. Epub 2019 Oct 1. PubMed 31515896.
Backbone
  Vector backbone: PSP64
  Vector type: In vitro transcription (mRNA synthesis)
Growth in bacteria
  Bacterial resistance: Ampicillin, 100 μg/mL
  Growth temperature: 37°C
  Growth strain: DH5alpha
  Copy number: High Copy
Gene/Insert
  Gene/Insert name: Vasa-S636K
  Species: S. purpuratus
  Mutation: S636K
  Tag / fusion protein: GFP (C terminal on insert)
  Cloning method: Gibson Cloning
Terms and licenses: Academic/Nonprofit Terms; Industry Terms: Not Available to Industry
How to cite: SpVasa-S636K-GFP was a gift from Mamiko Yajima (Addgene plasmid # 185589 ; http://n2t.net/addgene:185589 ; RRID:Addgene_185589)
