[The description below was written by a language model from this plasmid's Addgene catalogue record.]
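Description:
SpVasa-S636K-GFP is an in vitro transcription plasmid built on the pSP64 backbone, a vector family designed for producing RNA from a cloned insert rather than for direct expression in cells. pSP64-type vectors normally place the insert downstream of a bacteriophage SP6 promoter so that run-off transcripts can be made from linearised template, although this record does not itself list the promoter or any untranslated or poly(A) elements, and no feature table is available to confirm them. The plasmid is maintained in E. coli as a high-copy replicon under ampicillin selection.

The insert encodes Vasa from the purple sea urchin Strongylocentrotus purpuratus, carrying a single amino-acid substitution, serine 636 to lysine, and fused at its C terminus to GFP; it was assembled by Gibson cloning. Vasa is a conserved DEAD-box RNA helicase best known as a germline factor. The record does not explain the functional rationale for the S636K change, so its expected effect on the protein's activity, stability or localisation cannot be stated from the information given.

The stated purpose is to observe protein dynamics. This fits the usual use of such a construct: synthetic mRNA transcribed from the plasmid is introduced into eggs or embryos, where it is translated into the fluorescent fusion, so that the distribution and behaviour of the mutant Vasa can be followed by live imaging, presumably in comparison with a wild-type Vasa-GFP counterpart. The associated work concerns sea urchin embryonic development.
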