>Addgene plasmid #185589 | SpVasa-S636K-GFP | depositor partial sequence | sequence record 362084 | SpVasa-S636K-GFP sequence 3064 bps
ATGTCAGAAGACTGGGGGACCTCTTCGGTGTCGGGTGGATCCAGCTTTGGAAAGAGTAGTTTTGGTGGAT
CAAGTGGTGGGGTCAAAGACGATGGATTTGGCGTTGGAGTCGGTCGAGGTCGAGGAAGGGGTCGCGGGTT
TAGCCCCTTTGCTTCAAACGGTGGTGTCGGTGGTATGACCAATGGGACTACCAATGGAGGAGGAGAGAGT
AGCGGTGGGTGGGATGAGAGCCCATCTAAGAGTGGCTCAAGTAGCAGTCCATGGGGCGGTGATGGTGATA
ATGGGTTCGGCAAGAGTAGCTTTGGTAGCAAATCGTTCGGTGGAGGAGGAGGAGGTGGTGGTGGTGGGGG
CCGAGGTGCTGAATCAGGAGGAGGACGAGGAGGAGGAGGATTCGGCGGCAGACGAGGAGGACGTGGAGGT
GGAGATAGATCCTGTTATAACTGCGGTGAAACAGGTCACATGTCAAGAGAATGTCCCACAAAGGACTCTT
CAGGAGGAGGACGTGGTGGTGGTGGTGGCGATAGAAGTTGCTACAATTGCGGTGAGACCGGACACATGTC
ACGAGAATGTCCCACAAAAGACTCTTCGGGTGGAGGAGGTGGAGGTGGTGGAAAGTGCTTTAGATGTCAA
GAAGAAGGCCACTTTGCCAAGGAATGCCCCAATCCAGATACAAGAAATGAAGGCGAAGGTGGTGAAGCCA
AGCCGCCAGCATCCACCTACGTTCCTCCCGACCCATCCGAGGAAGAATCACAGATTTACATAAGCACTGA
ACAAGGAATCAACTTCAACAAGTATGATGATATACCCGTAGAAGTCAGCGGTCGAGACAGGCCAAAAAAT
ATACGAGCTTTTGAGGAGGCCGAGCTAGATGAGACGGTATTGTCCAATGTGCGCAAGGCTCACTACGCTA
AGCCAACACCTGTGCAGAAGTATGGTATGCCCATCATTTCTTGTGGACGTGATCTGATGGCCTGTGCCCA
AACAGGATCAGGAAAGACGGCGGCATTCCTCCTACCCATCATCACCAACATGATCACCCACGGAGGATGC
ATCAGCACCTTCAACGTGATCCAGGAACCACTGGCCCTCATCGTCTCGCCAACCCGCGAGCTGGCCATCC
AGATCTACAACGAGGCACGCAAGTTCTGCCGCGGCACCACCATACGACCTGTGGTGGTATACGGAGGCAC
CAGCGTCAGTCATCAGATGAGAGAGTGTCAGAAGGGATGCTCCATCCTGGTAGCCACCCCAGGACGTATG
CATGACTTCGTAACCAGAGGATATATCGGCCTGGGCAAGCTGAAGTTCCTGATCCTTGACGAAGCCGACC
GTATGTTGGACATGGGTTTCGGTCCCGACATCCAGAGACTGATCGAGCACCCTCACATGCCTGCCAAGGG
TGATCGTCAAACCCTGATGTTCAGTGCGACCTTCCCCAATGAGGTCCAGGAGAAGGCAGGGGAGTACCTC
AACGACTACCTCTTCCTGACGGTAGGGAGGGTAGGAGGAGCTGCCTCAGACATCGAGCAGAGGGTGTTCT
CGGTCGGTCAATTCGACAAGCGGGATAAGCTGATGGAGATCCTGGGGGATCAGAAAGATGATGACCGTAC
TCTGGTGTTTGTTTCGACCAAGAGGAATGCTGATTTCTTGGCCTCTCTTCTCAGTCAATCTGAATTCCCC
ACCACCAGCATCCATGGTGACCGTCAGCAGCAGGAGCGTGAGGAAGCCCTGCGTGACTTCAAGACCGGCA
AGGCACCAATCCTTGTTGCCACGTCCGTCGCCGCCAGAGGTCTGGACATCCCAGGGGTCAAGCACGTGGT
CAACTACGACCTCCCAAGCGACATCGATGAGTACGTGCATCGCATCGGGCGTACCGGACGTGTCGGAAAC
CTTGGACGATCAACTAAGTTCTATGATGCAGAAAAGGATGCTAACATTGCGAGAGCTCTCATTAAGATCT
TGGCTGATGCGCAGCAGGAAGTACCGGAGTTCTTAGAGGAGGCTGCTGATTCAGCCATTGGAACCTACCA
TGGCAACGCTGGAGGGAGCTTTGGAGGCAGGGACACCAGGAAGTTCGGTGGTCGAGGAGGAGGAAGGGGA
GGAGGAAGTGGCGGCGGTGGTGGAGACGAGTGGGGATCTGGAGGAGGAGGCGGCGGCGGTGGCGGAGGAG
GAGCTGCTGATGATGAATCATGGGATACTAGTATGGTGAGCAAGGGCGAGGAGCTGTTCACCGGGGTGGT
GCCCATCCTGGTCGAGCTGGACGGCGACGTAAACGGCCACAAGTTCAGCGTGTCCGNCGAGGGCGAGGGC
GATGCCACNTACGGCAAGCTGACCCTGAAGTTCATCTGCACCACCGGCAAGCTGCCCGTGCCCTGGCCCA
CCCTCGTGACCACCCTGACNTACGGCGTGCAGTGCTTCAGCCGCTACCCCGACCACATGAAGCAGCACGA
CTTCTTCAAGTCCGCCATGCCCGAAGGCTACGTCCAGGAGCGCACCATCTTCTTCAAGGACGACGGCAAC
TACAAGACCCGCGCCGAGGTGAAGTTCGAGGGCGACACCCTGGTGAACCGCATCGAGCTGAAGGGCATCG
ACTTCAAGGAGGACGGCAACATCCTGGGGCACAAGCTGGAGTACAACTACAACAGCCACAACGTCTATAT
CATGGCCGACAAGCAGAAGAACGGCATCAAGGTGAACTTCAAGATCCGCCACAACATCGAGGACGGCAGC
GTGCAGCTCGCCGACCACTACCAGCAGAACACCCCCATCGGCGACGGCCCCGTGCTGCTGCCCGACAACC
ACTACCTGAGCACCCAGTCCGCCCTGAGCAAAGACCCCAACGAGAAGCGCGATCACATGGTCCTGCTGGA
GTTCGTGACCGCCGCCGGGATCACTCTCGGCATGGACGAGCTGTACAAGTAACTAGTGACTGACTAGGAT
CTGGTTACCACTAAACCAGCCTCAAGAACACCCGAATGGAGTCTCTAAGCTACATAATACCACTTACACT
TTACAAAATGTTGTCCCCCAAAATGTAGCCATTCGTATCTGCTCCTAATAAAAA
